Addgene plasmid #71907: pAC1410-pmax-dCas9Master_p65HSF1
Purpose: dCas9Master_p65HSF1 in pmax expression vector
Depositing lab: Albert Cheng. Depositing organization: Jackson Laboratory. Publication: Casilio: a versatile CRISPR-Cas9-Pumilio hybrid for gene regulation and genomic labeling. Cheng AW, Jillette N, Lee P, Plaskon D, Fujiwara Y, Wang W, Taghbalout A, Wang H. Cell Res. 2016 Feb;26(2):254-7. doi: 10.1038/cr.2016.3. Epub 2016 Jan 15. PubMed 26768771.
Backbone
  Vector backbone: pAC90-pmax-DEST
  Vector type: Mammalian Expression
Growth in bacteria
  Bacterial resistance: Kanamycin, 50 μg/mL
  Growth temperature: 37°C
  Growth strain: DH5alpha
  Copy number: Unknown
Gene/Insert
  Gene/Insert name: dCas9-p65HSF1
  Species: Synthetic
  Promoter: CAGGS + chim intron
  Tag / fusion protein: p65HSF1 (C terminal on insert)
  Cloning method: Gateway Cloning
  Sequencing primers: 5′ gggcttgtcgagacagagaagat; 3′ ACCGAGGAGAGGGTTAGGGAT
Terms and licenses: Academic/Nonprofit Terms; Industry Terms: Not Available to Industry
Depositor comments: Please visit http://casil.io for more information, updates, and protocols.
How to cite: pAC1410-pmax-dCas9Master_p65HSF1 was a gift from Albert Cheng (Addgene plasmid # 71907)
