[The description below was written by a language model from this plasmid's Addgene catalogue record and pLannotate feature annotations shown in this document.]
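Description:
pAC1410-pmax-dCas9Master_p65HSF1 is an 8,330 bp mammalian expression plasmid built by Gateway recombination into the pAC90-pmax-DEST destination backbone. It is maintained in E. coli through a high-copy ColE1/pUC-type origin and selected with kanamycin via a Tn5 aminoglycoside phosphotransferase (NeoR/KanR) gene, which the annotation places downstream of a fragment of the bla (AmpR) promoter. No dedicated mammalian promoter for this marker is annotated, so the record supports bacterial selection only.

The payload is a synthetic fusion of nuclease-dead Streptococcus pyogenes Cas9 to a bipartite transcriptional activator. The catalogue lists the promoter as CAGGS plus a chimeric intron. The feature table annotates a CMV immediate-early enhancer and CMV promoter followed by the β-globin/immunoglobulin chimeric intron, which promotes efficient expression of the transcript. Between the attB1 and attB2 sites left by Gateway cloning lie a partial HA epitope match, the Cas9 coding region (annotated generically as Cas9; the "d" status comes from the construct name and insert field), a fragment of the mouse RelA/p65 activation region, and the C-terminal activation domain of human HSF1. A V5 tag sequence sits just past attB2, though the record does not state whether it is in frame with the fusion. An SV40 polyadenylation signal is annotated downstream, listed on the reverse strand.

When expressed with a guide RNA, dCas9-p65HSF1 binds target DNA without cutting and recruits the transcriptional machinery to activate nearby genes. It was deposited alongside work on the Casilio CRISPR-Cas9/Pumilio system for gene regulation and genomic labelling, where a direct dCas9-activator fusion of this kind would plausibly be used for transient transfection experiments, although its exact role there is not stated.
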