Features (pLannotate 1.2.2; 15 found; start..end, strand, type, name):
    140..517     +  enhancer       CMV enhancer: human cytomegalovirus immediate early enhancer
    519..718     +  promoter       CMV promoter: human cytomegalovirus (CMV) immediate early promoter
    813..945     +  intron         chimeric intron: chimera between introns from human β-globin and immunoglobulin heavy chain genes
    960..984     +  protein_bind   attB1: mutant version of attB; recombination site for the Gateway® BP reaction BP Clonase™
   1065..1092    +  CDS            3xHA (fragment): three tandem HA epitope tags
   1125..5225    +  CDS            Cas9: Cas9 (Csn1) endonuclease from the Streptococcus pyogenes Type II CRISPR/Cas system generates RNA-guided double strand breaks in DNA
   5397..5939    +  CDS            Rela (fragment): TF65_MOUSE - Also known as Nfkb3. Experimental evidence at protein level: Swiss-Prot protein existence level 1. NF-kappa-B is a pleiotropic transcription factor present in almost all cell types and is the endpoint of a series of signal transduction events that are initiated by a vast array of stimuli related to many biological processes such as inflammation, immunity, differentiation, cell growth, tumorigenesis and apoptosis. NF-kappa-B is a homo- or heterodimeric complex formed by the Rel-like domain- containing proteins RELA/p65, RELB, NFKB1/p105, NFKB1/p50, REL and NFKB2/p52. The heterodime
   5964..6335    +  CDS            HSF1: C-terminal activation domain from the human heat shock transcription factor HSF1
   6360..6384    -  protein_bind   attB2: mutant version of attB; recombination site for the Gateway® BP reaction BP Clonase™
   6437..6478    +  CDS            V5 tag: epitope tag from simian virus 5
   6533..6614    -  polyA_signal   SV40 poly(A) signal: SV40 polyadenylation signal
   6637..6705    -  CDS            large T antigen (fragment): large T antigen from SV40 (simian virus 40)
   6812..7399    -  rep_origin     ori: high-copy-number ColE1/pMB1/pBR322/pUC origin of replication
   7480..8274    -  CDS            NeoR/KanR: aminoglycoside phosphotransferase from Tn5; aph(3')-II (or nptII); confers resistance to neomycin, kanamycin, and G418 (Geneticin®)
   8275..8301    -  promoter       AmpR promoter (fragment): bla
>Addgene plasmid #71907 | pAC1410-pmax-dCas9Master_p65HSF1 | depositor full sequence | sequence record 134390 | pAC1410-pmax-dCas9Master_p65HSF1 sequence 8330 bps
TCAATATTGGCCATTAGCCATATTATTCATTGGTTATATAGCATAAATCAATATTGGCTATTGGCCATTG
CATACGTTGTATCTATATCATAATATGTACATTTATATTGGCTCATGTCCAATATGACCGCCATGTTGGC
ATTGATTATTGACTAGTTATTAATAGTAATCAATTACGGGGTCATTAGTTCATAGCCCATATATGGAGTT
CCGCGTTACATAACTTACGGTAAATGGCCCGCCTGGCTGACCGCCCAACGACCCCCGCCCATTGACGTCA
ATAATGACGTATGTTCCCATAGTAACGCCAATAGGGACTTTCCATTGACGTCAATGGGTGGAGTATTTAC
GGTAAACTGCCCACTTGGCAGTACATCAAGTGTATCATATGCCAAGTCCGCCCCCTATTGACGTCAATGA
CGGTAAATGGCCCGCCTGGCATTATGCCCAGTACATGACCTTACGGGACTTTCCTACTTGGCAGTACATC
TACGTATTAGTCATCGCTATTACCATGGTGATGCGGTTTTGGCAGTACACCAATGGGCGTGGATAGCGGT
TTGACTCACGGGGATTTCCAAGTCTCCACCCCATTGACGTCAATGGGAGTTTGTTTTGGCACCAAAATCA
ACGGGACTTTCCAAAATGTCGTAATAACCCCGCCCCGTTGACGCAAATGGGCGGTAGGCGTGTACGGTGG
GAGGTCTATATAAGCAGAGGTCGTTTAGTGAACCGTCAGATCACTAGTAGCTTTATTGCGGTAGTTTATC
ACAGTTAAATTGCTAACGCAGTCAGTGCTCGACTGATCACAGGTAAGTATCAAGGTTACAAGACAGGTTT
AAGGAGGCCAATAGAAACTGGGCTTGTCGAGACAGAGAAGATTCTTGCGTTTCTGATAGGCACCTATTGG
TCTTACTGACATCCACTTTGCCTTTCTCTCCACAGGGAAAAAACAATTGACAAGTTTGTACAAAAAAGCA
GGCTCCGAATTCACCGGTGCCGCCACCATGATCGATGGTGGCGGTGGTAGCGGGGGAGGCGGCTCCGGGG
GCGGAGGCAGTATGTACCCATACGATGTTCCAGATTACGCTTCGCCGAAGAAAAAGCGCAAGGTCGAAGC
GTCCGACAAGAAGTACAGCATCGGCCTGGCCATCGGCACCAACTCTGTGGGCTGGGCCGTGATCACCGAC
GAGTACAAGGTGCCCAGCAAGAAATTCAAGGTGCTGGGCAACACCGACCGGCACAGCATCAAGAAGAACC
TGATCGGAGCCCTGCTGTTCGACAGCGGCGAAACAGCCGAGGCCACCCGGCTGAAGAGAACCGCCAGAAG
AAGATACACCAGACGGAAGAACCGGATCTGCTATCTGCAAGAGATCTTCAGCAACGAGATGGCCAAGGTG
GACGACAGCTTCTTCCACAGACTGGAAGAGTCCTTCCTGGTGGAAGAGGATAAGAAGCACGAGCGGCACC
CCATCTTCGGCAACATCGTGGACGAGGTGGCCTACCACGAGAAGTACCCCACCATCTACCACCTGAGAAA
GAAACTGGTGGACAGCACCGACAAGGCCGACCTGCGGCTGATCTATCTGGCCCTGGCCCACATGATCAAG
TTCCGGGGCCACTTCCTGATCGAGGGCGACCTGAACCCCGACAACAGCGACGTGGACAAGCTGTTCATCC
AGCTGGTGCAGACCTACAACCAGCTGTTCGAGGAAAACCCCATCAACGCCAGCGGCGTGGACGCCAAGGC
CATCCTGTCTGCCAGACTGAGCAAGAGCAGACGGCTGGAAAATCTGATCGCCCAGCTGCCCGGCGAGAAG
AAGAATGGCCTGTTCGGCAACCTGATTGCCCTGAGCCTGGGCCTGACCCCCAACTTCAAGAGCAACTTCG
ACCTGGCCGAGGATGCCAAACTGCAGCTGAGCAAGGACACCTACGACGACGACCTGGACAACCTGCTGGC
CCAGATCGGCGACCAGTACGCCGACCTGTTTCTGGCCGCCAAGAACCTGTCCGACGCCATCCTGCTGAGC
GACATCCTGAGAGTGAACACCGAGATCACCAAGGCCCCCCTGAGCGCCTCTATGATCAAGAGATACGACG
AGCACCACCAGGACCTGACCCTGCTGAAAGCTCTCGTGCGGCAGCAGCTGCCTGAGAAGTACAAAGAGAT
TTTCTTCGACCAGAGCAAGAACGGCTACGCCGGCTACATTGACGGCGGAGCCAGCCAGGAAGAGTTCTAC
AAGTTCATCAAGCCCATCCTGGAAAAGATGGACGGCACCGAGGAACTGCTCGTGAAGCTGAACAGAGAGG
ACCTGCTGCGGAAGCAGCGGACCTTCGACAACGGCAGCATCCCCCACCAGATCCACCTGGGAGAGCTGCA
CGCCATTCTGCGGCGGCAGGAAGATTTTTACCCATTCCTGAAGGACAACCGGGAAAAGATCGAGAAGATC
CTGACCTTCCGCATCCCCTACTACGTGGGCCCTCTGGCCAGGGGAAACAGCAGATTCGCCTGGATGACCA
GAAAGAGCGAGGAAACCATCACCCCCTGGAACTTCGAGGAAGTGGTGGACAAGGGCGCTTCCGCCCAGAG
CTTCATCGAGCGGATGACCAACTTCGATAAGAACCTGCCCAACGAGAAGGTGCTGCCCAAGCACAGCCTG
CTGTACGAGTACTTCACCGTGTATAACGAGCTGACCAAAGTGAAATACGTGACCGAGGGAATGAGAAAGC
CCGCCTTCCTGAGCGGCGAGCAGAAAAAGGCCATCGTGGACCTGCTGTTCAAGACCAACCGGAAAGTGAC
CGTGAAGCAGCTGAAAGAGGACTACTTCAAGAAAATCGAGTGCTTCGACTCCGTGGAAATCTCCGGCGTG
GAAGATCGGTTCAACGCCTCCCTGGGCACATACCACGATCTGCTGAAAATTATCAAGGACAAGGACTTCC
TGGACAATGAGGAAAACGAGGACATTCTGGAAGATATCGTGCTGACCCTGACACTGTTTGAGGACAGAGA
GATGATCGAGGAACGGCTGAAAACCTATGCCCACCTGTTCGACGACAAAGTGATGAAGCAGCTGAAGCGG
CGGAGATACACCGGCTGGGGCAGGCTGAGCCGGAAGCTGATCAACGGCATCCGGGACAAGCAGTCCGGCA
AGACAATCCTGGATTTCCTGAAGTCCGACGGCTTCGCCAACAGAAACTTCATGCAGCTGATCCACGACGA
CAGCCTGACCTTTAAAGAGGACATCCAGAAAGCCCAGGTGTCCGGCCAGGGCGATAGCCTGCACGAGCAC
ATTGCCAATCTGGCCGGCAGCCCCGCCATTAAGAAGGGCATCCTGCAGACAGTGAAGGTGGTGGACGAGC
TCGTGAAAGTGATGGGCCGGCACAAGCCCGAGAACATCGTGATCGAAATGGCCAGAGAGAACCAGACCAC
CCAGAAGGGACAGAAGAACAGCCGCGAGAGAATGAAGCGGATCGAAGAGGGCATCAAAGAGCTGGGCAGC
CAGATCCTGAAAGAACACCCCGTGGAAAACACCCAGCTGCAGAACGAGAAGCTGTACCTGTACTACCTGC
AGAATGGGCGGGATATGTACGTGGACCAGGAACTGGACATCAACCGGCTGTCCGACTACGATGTGGACGC
CATCGTGCCTCAGAGCTTTCTGAAGGACGACTCCATCGACAACAAGGTGCTGACCAGAAGCGACAAGAAC
CGGGGCAAGAGCGACAACGTGCCCTCCGAAGAGGTCGTGAAGAAGATGAAGAACTACTGGCGGCAGCTGC
TGAACGCCAAGCTGATTACCCAGAGAAAGTTCGACAATCTGACCAAGGCCGAGAGAGGCGGCCTGAGCGA
ACTGGATAAGGCCGGCTTCATCAAGAGACAGCTGGTGGAAACCCGGCAGATCACAAAGCACGTGGCACAG
ATCCTGGACTCCCGGATGAACACTAAGTACGACGAGAATGACAAGCTGATCCGGGAAGTGAAAGTGATCA
CCCTGAAGTCCAAGCTGGTGTCCGATTTCCGGAAGGATTTCCAGTTTTACAAAGTGCGCGAGATCAACAA
CTACCACCACGCCCACGACGCCTACCTGAACGCCGTCGTGGGAACCGCCCTGATCAAAAAGTACCCTAAG
CTGGAAAGCGAGTTCGTGTACGGCGACTACAAGGTGTACGACGTGCGGAAGATGATCGCCAAGAGCGAGC
AGGAAATCGGCAAGGCTACCGCCAAGTACTTCTTCTACAGCAACATCATGAACTTTTTCAAGACCGAGAT
TACCCTGGCCAACGGCGAGATCCGGAAGCGGCCTCTGATCGAGACAAACGGCGAAACCGGGGAGATCGTG
TGGGATAAGGGCCGGGATTTTGCCACCGTGCGGAAAGTGCTGAGCATGCCCCAAGTGAATATCGTGAAAA
AGACCGAGGTGCAGACAGGCGGCTTCAGCAAAGAGTCTATCCTGCCCAAGAGGAACAGCGATAAGCTGAT
CGCCAGAAAGAAGGACTGGGACCCTAAGAAGTACGGCGGCTTCGACAGCCCCACCGTGGCCTATTCTGTG
CTGGTGGTGGCCAAAGTGGAAAAGGGCAAGTCCAAGAAACTGAAGAGTGTGAAAGAGCTGCTGGGGATCA
CCATCATGGAAAGAAGCAGCTTCGAGAAGAATCCCATCGACTTTCTGGAAGCCAAGGGCTACAAAGAAGT
GAAAAAGGACCTGATCATCAAGCTGCCTAAGTACTCCCTGTTCGAGCTGGAAAACGGCCGGAAGAGAATG
CTGGCCTCTGCCGGCGAACTGCAGAAGGGAAACGAACTGGCCCTGCCCTCCAAATATGTGAACTTCCTGT
ACCTGGCCAGCCACTATGAGAAGCTGAAGGGCTCCCCCGAGGATAATGAGCAGAAACAGCTGTTTGTGGA
ACAGCACAAGCACTACCTGGACGAGATCATCGAGCAGATCAGCGAGTTCTCCAAGAGAGTGATCCTGGCC
GACGCTAATCTGGACAAAGTGCTGTCCGCCTACAACAAGCACCGGGATAAGCCCATCAGAGAGCAGGCCG
AGAATATCATCCACCTGTTTACCCTGACCAATCTGGGAGCCCCTGCCGCCTTCAAGTACTTTGACACCAC
CATCGACCGGAAGAGGTACACCAGCACCAAAGAGGTGCTGGACGCCACCCTGATCCACCAGAGCATCACC
GGCCTGTACGAGACACGGATCGACCTGTCTCAGCTGGGAGGCGACAGCCCCAAGAAGAAGAGAAAGGTGG
AGGCCAGCGGAGGCGGCGGTAGCGGAGGAGGCGGGTCCGGCGGCGGCGGTAGTGGGCCGGCCGGAGGAGG
TGGAAGCGGAGGAGGAGGAAGCGGAGGAGGAGGTAGCGGACCTAAGAAAAAGAGGAAGGTGGCGGCCGCT
GGATCCCCTTCAGGGCAGATCAGCAACCAGGCCCTGGCTCTGGCCCCTAGCTCCGCTCCAGTGCTGGCCC
AGACTATGGTGCCCTCTAGTGCTATGGTGCCTCTGGCCCAGCCACCTGCTCCAGCCCCTGTGCTGACCCC
AGGACCACCCCAGTCACTGAGCGCTCCAGTGCCCAAGTCTACACAGGCCGGCGAGGGGACTCTGAGTGAA
GCTCTGCTGCACCTGCAGTTCGACGCTGATGAGGACCTGGGAGCTCTGCTGGGGAACAGCACCGATCCCG
GAGTGTTCACAGATCTGGCCTCCGTGGACAACTCTGAGTTTCAGCAGCTGCTGAATCAGGGCGTGTCCAT
GTCTCATAGTACAGCCGAACCAATGCTGATGGAGTACCCCGAAGCCATTACCCGGCTGGTGACCGGCAGC
CAGCGGCCCCCCGACCCCGCTCCAACTCCCCTGGGAACCAGCGGCCTGCCTAATGGGCTGTCCGGAGATG
AAGACTTCTCAAGCATCGCTGATATGGACTTTAGTGCCCTGCTGTCACAGATTTCCTCTAGTGGGCAGGG
AGGAGGTGGAAGCGGCTTCAGCGTGGACACCAGTGCCCTGCTGGACCTGTTCAGCCCCTCGGTGACCGTG
CCCGACATGAGCCTGCCTGACCTTGACAGCAGCCTGGCCAGTATCCAAGAGCTCCTGTCTCCCCAGGAGC
CCCCCAGGCCTCCCGAGGCAGAGAACAGCAGCCCGGATTCAGGGAAGCAGCTGGTGCACTACACAGCGCA
GCCGCTGTTCCTGCTGGACCCCGGCTCCGTGGACACCGGGAGCAACGACCTGCCGGTGCTGTTTGAGCTG
GGAGAGGGCTCCTACTTCTCCGAAGGGGACGGCTTCGCCGAGGACCCCACCATCTCCCTGCTGACAGGCT
CGGAGCCTCCCAAAGCCAAGGACCCCACTGTCTCCATCGATTGATTAATTAAGAATTCGACCCAGCTTTC
TTGTACAAAGTGGTTGATATCCAGCACAGTGGCGGCCGCTCGAGTCTAGAGGGCCCGCGGTTCGAAGGTA
AGCCTATCCCTAACCCTCTCCTCGGTCTCGATTCTACGCGTACCGGTTAGCAATTGTTTTTTCGATGAGT
TTGGACAAACCACAACTAGAATGCAGTGAAAAAAATGCTTTATTTGTGAAATTTGTGATGCTATTGCTTT
ATTTGTAACCATTATAAGCTGCAATAAACAAGTTAACAACAACAATTGCATTCATTTTATGTTTCAGGTT
CAGGGGGAGGTGTGGGAGGTTTTTTAAAGCAAGTAAAACCTCTACAAATGTGGTACTTAAGAGGGGGAGA
CCAAAGGGCGAGACGTTAAGGCCTCACGTGACATGTGAGCAAAAGGCCAGCAAAAGGCCAGGAACCGTAA
AAAGGCCGCGTTGCTGGCGTTTTTCCATAGGCTCCGCCCCCCTGACGAGCATCACAAAAATCGACGCTCA
AGTCAGAGGTGGCGAAACCCGACAGGACTATAAAGATACCAGGCGTTTCCCCCTGGAAGCTCCCTCGTGC
GCTCTCCTGTTCCGACCCTGCCGCTTACCGGATACCTGTCCGCCTTTCTCCCTTCGGGAAGCGTGGCGCT
TTCTCATAGCTCACGCTGTAGGTATCTCAGTTCGGTGTAGGTCGTTCGCTCCAAGCTGGGCTGTGTGCAC
GAACCCCCCGTTCAGCCCGACCGCTGCGCCTTATCCGGTAACTATCGTCTTGAGTCCAACCCGGTAAGAC
ACGACTTATCGCCACTGGCAGCAGCCACTGGTAACAGGATTAGCAGAGCGAGGTATGTAGGCGGTGCTAC
AGAGTTCTTGAAGTGGTGGCCTAACTACGGCTACACTAGAAGGACAGTATTTGGTATCTGCGCTCTGCTG
AAGCCAGTTACCTTCGGAAAAAGAGTTGGTAGCTCTTGATCCGGCAAACAAACCACGCTGGTAGCGGTGG
TTTTTTTGTTTGCAAGCAGCAGATTACGCGCAGAAAAAAAGGATCTCAAGAAGATCCTTTGATCTTTTCT
ACGGGGTCTGACGCTCAGTGGAACGAAAACTCACGTTAAGGGATTTTGGTCATGCCGTCTCAGAAGAACT
CGTCAAGAAGGCGATAGAAGGCGATGCGCTGCGAATCGGGAGCGGCGATACCGTAAAGCACGAGGAAGCG
GTCAGCCCATTCGCCGCCAAGCTCTTCAGCAATATCACGGGTAGCCAACGCTATGTCCTGATAGCGGTCC
GCCACACCCAGCCGGCCACAGTCGATGAATCCAGAAAAGCGGCCATTTTCCACCATGATATTCGGCAAGC
AGGCATCGCCATGGGTCACGACGAGATCCTCGCCGTCGGGCATGCTCGCCTTGAGCCTGGCGAACAGTTC
GGCTGGCGCGAGCCCCTGATGCTCTTCGTCCAGATCATCCTGATCGACAAGACCGGCTTCCATCCGAGTA
CGTGCTCGCTCGATGCGATGTTTCGCTTGGTGGTCGAATGGGCAGGTAGCCGGATCAAGCGTATGCAGCC
GCCGCATTGCATCAGCCATGATGGATACTTTCTCGGCAGGAGCAAGGTGAGATGACAGGAGATCCTGCCC
CGGCACTTCGCCCAATAGCAGCCAGTCCCTTCCCGCTTCAGTGACAACGTCGAGCACAGCTGCGCAAGGA
ACGCCCGTCGTGGCCAGCCACGATAGCCGCGCTGCCTCGTCTTGCAGTTCATTCAGGGCACCGGACAGGT
CGGTCTTGACAAAAAGAACCGGGCGCCCCTGCGCTGACAGCCGGAACACGGCGGCATCAGAGCAGCCGAT
TGTCTGTTGTGCCCAGTCATAGCCGAATAGCCTCTCCACCCAAGCGGCCGGAGAACCTGCGTGCAATCCA
TCTTGTTCAATCATAATATTATTGAAGCATTTATCAGGGTTCGTCTCGTCCCGGTCTCCTCCCATGCATG
