>Addgene plasmid #71907 | pAC1410-pmax-dCas9Master_p65HSF1 | addgene partial sequence | sequence record 136894 | chim-int-F 5'-TCTTACTGACATCCACTTTGCC-3'
TGACAAGTTTGTACAAAAAAGCAGGCTCCGAATTCACCGGTGCCGCCACCATGATCGATGGTGGCGGTGG
TAGCGGGGGAGGCGGCTCCGGGGGCGGAGGCAGTATGTACCCATACGATGTTCCAGATTACGCTTCGCCG
AAGAAAAAGCGCAAGGTCGAAGCGTCCGACAAGAAGTACAGCATCGGCCTGGCCATCGGCACCAACTCTG
TGGGCTGGGCCGTGATCACCGACGAGTACAAGGTGCCCAGCAAGAAATTCAAGGTGCTGGGCAACACCGA
CCGGCACAGCATCAAGAAGAACCTGATCGGAGCCCTGCTGTTCGACAGCGGCGAAACAGCCGAGGCCACC
CGGCTGAAGAGAACCGCCAGAAGAAGATACACCAGACGGAAGAACCGGATCTGCTATCTGCAAGAGATCT
TCAGCAACGAGATGGCCAAGGTGGACGACAGCTTCTTCCACAGACTGGAAGAGTCCTTCCTGGTGGAAGA
GGATAAGAAGCACGAGCGGCACCCCATCTTCGGCAACATCGTGGACGAGGTGGCCTACCACGAGAAGTAC
CCCACCATCTACCACCTGAGAAAGAAACTGGTGGACAGCACCGACAAGGCCGACCTGCGGCTGATCTATC
TGGCCCTGGCCCACATGATCAAGTTCCGGGGCCACTTCCTGATCGAGGGCGACCTGAACCCCGACAACAG
CGACGTGGACAAGCTGTTCATCCAGCTGGTGCAGACCTACAACCAGCTGTTCGAGGAAAACCCCATCAAC
GCCAGCGGCGTGGACGCCAAGGCCATCCTGTCTGCCAGACTGAGCAAGAGCAGACGGCTGGAAAATCTGA
TCGCCCAGCTGCCCGGCGAGAAGAAGAATGGCCTGTTCGGCAACCTGATTGCCCTGAGCCTGGGCCTGAC
CCCCAACTTCAAGAGCAACTTCGACCTGGCCG
