>Addgene plasmid #71907 | pAC1410-pmax-dCas9Master_p65HSF1 | addgene partial sequence | sequence record 136953 | EBV-rev 5'-GTGGTTTGTCCAAACTCATC-3'
GAATCGAGACCGAGGAGAGGGTTAGGGATAGGCTTACCTTCGAACCGCGGGCCCTCTAGACTCGAGCGGC
CGCCACTGTGCTGGATATCAACCACTTTGTACAAGAAAGCTGGGTCGAATTCTTAATTAATCAATCGATG
GAGACAGTGGGGTCCTTGGCTTTGGGAGGCTCCGAGCCTGTCAGCAGGGAGATGGTGGGGTCCTCGGCGA
AGCCGTCCCCTTCGGAGAAGTAGGAGCCCTCTCCCAGCTCAAACAGCACCGGCAGGTCGTTGCTCCCGGT
GTCCACGGAGCCGGGGTCCAGCAGGAACAGCGGCTGCGCTGTGTAGTGCACCAGCTGCTTCCCTGAATCC
GGGCTGCTGTTCTCTGCCTCGGGAGGCCTGGGGGGCTCCTGGGGAGACAGGAGCTCTTGGATACTGGCCA
GGCTGCTGTCAAGGTCAGGCAGGCTCATGTCGGGCACGGTCACCGAGGGGCTGAACAGGTCCAGCAGGGC
ACTGGTGTCCACGCTGAAGCCGCTTCCACCTCCTCCCTGCCCACTAGAGGAAATCTGTGACAGCAGGGCA
CTAAAGTCCATATCAGCGATGCTTGAGAAGTCTTCATCTCCGGACAGCCCATTAGGCAGGCCGCTGGTTC
CCAGGGGAGTTGGAGCGGGGTCGGGGGGCCGCTGGCTGCCGGTCACCAGCCGGGTAATGGCTTCGGGGTA
CTCCATCAGCATTGGTTCGGCTGTACTATGAGACATGGACACGCCCTGATTCAGCAGCTGCTGAAACTCA
GAGTTGTCCACGGAGGCCAGATCTGTGAACACTCCGGGATCGGTGCTGTTCCCCAGCA
